>Addgene plasmid #80802 | p5E-CMVmin | depositor full sequence | sequence record 161314 | p5E-CMVmin sequence 3212 bps
CTTTCCTGCGTTATCCCCTGATTCTGTGGATAACCGTATTACCGCCTTTGAGTGAGCTGATACCGCTCGC
CGCAGCCGAACGACCGAGCGCAGCGAGTCAGTGAGCGAGGAAGCGGAAGAGCGCCCAATACGCAAACCGC
CTCTCCCCGCGCGTTGGCCGATTCATTAATGCAGCTGGCACGACAGGTTTCCCGACTGGAAAGCGGGCAG
TGAGCGCAACGCAATTAATACGCGTACCGCTAGCCAGGAAGAGTTTGTAGAAACGCAAAAAGGCCATCCG
TCAGGATGGCCTTCTGCTTAGTTTGATGCCTGGCAGTTTATGGCGGGCGTCCTGCCCGCCACCCTCCGGG
CCGTTGCTTCACAACGTTCAAATCCGCTCCCGGCGGATTTGTCCTACTCAGGAGAGCGTTCACCGACAAA
CAACAGATAAAACGAAAGGCCCAGTCTTCCGACTGAGCCTTTCGTTTTATTTGATGCCTGGCAGTTCCCT
ACTCTCGCGTTAACGCTAGCATGGATGTTTTCCCAGTCACGACGTTGTAAAACGACGGCCAGTCTTAAGC
TCGGGCCCGCGTTAACGCTACCATGGAGCTCCAAATAATGATTTTATTTTGACTGATAGTGACCTGTTCG
TTGCAACAAATTGATAAGCAATGCTTTTTTATAATGCCAACTTTGTATAGAAAAGTTGATAGTTATTAAT
AGTAATCAATTACGGGGTCATTAGTTCATAGCCCATATATGGAGTTCCGCGTTACATAACTTACGGTAAA
TGGCCCGCCTGGCTGACCGCCCAACGACCCCCGCCCATTGACGTCAATAATGACGTATGTTCCCATAGTA
ACGCCAATAGGGACTTTCCATTGACGTCAATGGGTGGAGTATTTACGGTAAACTGCCCACTTGGCAGTAC
ATCAAGTGTATCATATGCCAAGTACGCCCCCTATTGACGTCAATGACGGTAAATGGCCCGCCTGGCATTA
TGCCCAGTACATGACCTTATGGGACTTTCCTACTTGGCAGTACATCTACGTATTAGTCATCGCTATTACC
ATGGTGATGCGGTTTTGGCAGTACATCAATGGGCGTGGATAGCGGTTTGACTCACGGGGATTTCCAAGTC
TCCACCCCATTGACGTCAATGGGAGTTTGTTTTGGCACCAAAATCAACGGGACTTTCCAAAATGTCGTAA
CAACTCCGCCCCATTGACGCAAATGGGCGGTAGGCGTGTACGGTGGGAGGTCTATATAAGCAGAGCTCAA
GTTTGTACAAAAAAGTTGAACGAGAAACGTAAAATGATATAAATATCAATATATTAAATTAGATTTTGCA
TAAAAAACAGACTACATAATACTGTAAAACACAACATATGCAGTCACTATGAACCAACTACTTAGATGGT
ATTAGTGACCTGTAGAATTCGAGCTCTAGAGCTGCAGGGCGGCCGCGATATCCCCTATAGTGAGTCGTAT
TACATGGTCATAGCTGTTTCCTGGCAGCTCTGGCCCGTGTCTCAAAATCTCTGATGTTACATTGCACAAG
ATAAAAATATATCATCATGAACAATAAAACTGTCTGCTTACATAAACAGTAATACAAGGGGTGTTATGAG
CCATATTCAACGGGAAACGTCGAGGCCGCGATTAAATTCCAACATGGATGCTGATTTATATGGGTATAAA
TGGGCTCGCGATAATGTCGGGCAATCAGGTGCGACAATCTATCGCTTGTATGGGAAGCCCGATGCGCCAG
AGTTGTTTCTGAAACATGGCAAAGGTAGCGTTGCCAATGATGTTACAGATGAGATGGTCAGACTAAACTG
GCTGACGGAATTTATGCCTCTTCCGACCATCAAGCATTTTATCCGTACTCCTGATGATGCATGGTTACTC
ACCACTGCGATCCCCGGAAAAACAGCATTCCAGGTATTAGAAGAATATCCTGATTCAGGTGAAAATATTG
TTGATGCGCTGGCAGTGTTCCTGCGCCGGTTGCATTCGATTCCTGTTTGTAATTGTCCTTTTAACAGCGA
TCGCGTATTTCGTCTCGCTCAGGCGCAATCACGAATGAATAACGGTTTGGTTGATGCGAGTGATTTTGAT
GACGAGCGTAATGGCTGGCCTGTTGAACAAGTCTGGAAAGAAATGCATAAACTTTTGCCATTCTCACCGG
ATTCAGTCGTCACTCATGGTGATTTCTCACTTGATAACCTTATTTTTGACGAGGGGAAATTAATAGGTTG
TATTGATGTTGGACGAGTCGGAATCGCAGACCGATACCAGGATCTTGCCATCCTATGGAACTGCCTCGGT
GAGTTTTCTCCTTCATTACAGAAACGGCTTTTTCAAAAATATGGTATTGATAATCCTGATATGAATAAAT
TGCAGTTTCATTTGATGCTCGATGAGTTTTTCTAATCAGAATTGGTTAATTGGTTGTAACACTGGCAGAG
CATTACGCTGACTTGACGGGACGGCGCAAGCTCATGACCAAAATCCCTTAACGTGAGTTACGCGTCGTTC
CACTGAGCGTCAGACCCCGTAGAAAAGATCAAAGGATCTTCTTGAGATCCTTTTTTTCTGCGCGTAATCT
GCTGCTTGCAAACAAAAAAACCACCGCTACCAGCGGTGGTTTGTTTGCCGGATCAAGAGCTACCAACTCT
TTTTCCGAAGGTAACTGGCTTCAGCAGAGCGCAGATACCAAATACTGTCCTTCTAGTGTAGCCGTAGTTA
GGCCACCACTTCAAGAACTCTGTAGCACCGCCTACATACCTCGCTCTGCTAATCCTGTTACCAGTGGCTG
CTGCCAGTGGCGATAAGTCGTGTCTTACCGGGTTGGACTCAAGACGATAGTTACCGGATAAGGCGCAGCG
GTCGGGCTGAACGGGGGGTTCGTGCACACAGCCCAGCTTGGAGCGAACGACCTACACCGAACTGAGATAC
CTACAGCGTGAGCATTGAGAAAGCGCCACGCTTCCCGAAGGGAGAAAGGCGGACAGGTATCCGGTAAGCG
GCAGGGTCGGAACAGGAGAGCGCACGAGGGAGCTTCCAGGGGGAAACGCCTGGTATCTTTATAGTCCTGT
CGGGTTTCGCCACCTCTGACTTGAGCGTCGATTTTTGTGATGCTCGTCAGGGGGGCGGAGCCTATGGAAA
AACGCCAGCAACGCGGCCTTTTTACGGTTCCTGGCCTTTTGCTGGCCTTTTGCTCACATGTT
Features (pLannotate 1.2.2; 12 found; start..end, strand, type, name):
    121..213     +  CDS            lacI (fragment): lac repressor; lacI; The lac repressor binds to the lac operator to inhibit transcription in E. coli. This inhibition can be relieved by adding lactose or isopropyl-β-D-thiogalactopyranoside (IPTG).
    268..295     -  terminator     rrnB T2 terminator: transcription terminator T2 from the E. coli rrnB gene
    427..470     +  terminator     rrnB T1 terminator: Escherichia coli rrnB; transcription terminator T1 from the E. coli rrnB gene
    517..553     -  CDS            lacZα (fragment): LacZα fragment of β-galactosidase; lacZ fragment
    592..677     +  protein_bind   attL1 (fragment): mutant version of attL; recombination site for the Gateway® LR reaction LR Clonase™
    668..688     +  protein_bind   attB4: mutant version of attB; core recombination site for the Gateway® BP reaction BP Clonase™
    750..1053    +  enhancer       CMV enhancer: human cytomegalovirus immediate early enhancer
   1054..1257    +  promoter       CMV promoter: human cytomegalovirus (CMV) immediate early promoter
   1258..1381    +  protein_bind   attR1: mutant version of attR; recombination site for the Gateway® LR reaction LR Clonase™
   1454..1472    -  promoter       T7 promoter: promoter for bacteriophage T7 RNA polymerase
   1606..2415    +  CDS            KanR: aminoglycoside phosphotransferase; aph(3')-Ia; confers resistance to kanamycin in bacteria or G418 (Geneticin®) in eukaryotes
   2562..3150    +  rep_origin     ori: high-copy-number ColE1/pMB1/pBR322/pUC origin of replication
