[The description below was written by a language model from this plasmid's Addgene catalogue record and pLannotate feature annotations shown in this document.]
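Description:
p5E-CMVmin is a 5′ entry clone for MultiSite Gateway cloning, built by recombining a promoter fragment into the Invitrogen pDONR P4-P1R donor backbone. It is a small bacterial plasmid (catalogued at about 3.2 kb, matching the 3,212 nt depositor sequence). It is maintained in E. coli through a high-copy ColE1/pUC-type origin and selected with kanamycin via an aph(3′)-Ia resistance gene. Upstream of the cloning region sit the rrnB T1 and T2 transcription terminators, which shield the insert from read-through transcription. Short lacI and lacZα fragments and a T7 promoter appear to be backbone remnants with no evident functional role here.

The payload is a 567 bp "minimal" human cytomegalovirus immediate early enhancer/promoter derived from pcDNA3. It is annotated as a CMV enhancer immediately followed by the CMV promoter, with no coding sequence downstream. The cassette is flanked by Gateway recombination sites. The automated annotation labels the left site as an attL1 fragment overlapping an attB4 core. This is consistent with the attL4 site expected after a BP reaction into this donor, and the right site is called attR1. In an LR reaction, these sites allow the promoter to be assembled in a fixed order and orientation with a middle entry clone carrying a gene of interest, a 3′ entry clone and a destination vector.

The plasmid therefore does not express anything itself. It serves as a modular promoter part from a toolkit for rapid construction of vertebrate expression constructs, supplying strong, broadly active CMV-driven transcription to the assembled product.
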