Addgene plasmid #80802: p5E-CMVmin
Purpose: minimal cytomegalovirus immediate early enhancer/promoter (CMVmin) from pcDNA3
Depositing lab: Philip Washbourne. Depositing organization: University of Oregon. Publication: A MultiSite Gateway Toolkit for Rapid Cloning of Vertebrate Expression Constructs with Diverse Research Applications. Fowler DK, Stewart S, Seredick S, Eisen JS, Stankunas K, Washbourne P. PLoS One. 2016 Aug 8;11(8):e0159277. doi: 10.1371/journal.pone.0159277. eCollection 2016. PONE-D-16-19476 PubMed 27500400.
Backbone
  Vector backbone: pDONR P4-P1R
  Backbone manufacturer: Invitrogen
  Backbone size w/o insert (bp): 2156
  Total vector size (bp): 3230
Growth in bacteria
  Bacterial resistance: Kanamycin, 50 μg/mL
  Growth temperature: 37°C
  Growth strain: DH5alpha
  Copy number: Unknown
Gene/Insert
  Gene/Insert name: minimal cytomegalovirus immediate early enhancer/promoter (alt name: CMVmin)
  Insert size (bp): 567
  Cloning method: Gateway Cloning
  Sequencing primers: 5′ M13(20)F; 3′ M13R
Terms and licenses: Academic/Nonprofit Terms; Industry Terms: Not Available to Industry
How to cite: p5E-CMVmin was a gift from Philip Washbourne (Addgene plasmid # 80802 ; http://n2t.net/addgene:80802 ; RRID:Addgene_80802)
