>Addgene plasmid #80802 | p5E-CMVmin | addgene partial sequence | sequence record 161312 | M13-F20 5'-TGTAAAACGACGGCCAGT-3'
GCTACCATGGAGCTCCAAATAATGATTTTATTTTGACTGATAGTGACCTGTTCGTTGCAACAAATTGATA
AGCAATGCTTTTTTATAATGCCAACTTTGTATAGAAAAGTTGATAGTTATTAATAGTAATCAATTACGGG
GTCATTAGTTCATAGCCCATATATGGAGTTCCGCGTTACATAACTTACGGTAAATGGCCCGCCTGGCTGA
CCGCCCAACGACCCCCGCCCATTGACGTCAATAATGACGTATGTTCCCATAGTAACGCCAATAGGGACTT
TCCATTGACGTCAATGGGTGGAGTATTTACGGTAAACTGCCCACTTGGCAGTACATCAAGTGTATCATAT
GCCAAGTACGCCCCCTATTGACGTCAATGACGGTAAATGGCCCGCCTGGCATTATGCCCAGTACATGACC
TTATGGGACTTTCCTACTTGGCAGTACATCTACGTATTAGTCATCGCTATTACCATGGTGATGCGGTTTT
GGCAGTACATCAATGGGCGTGGATAGCGGTTTGACTCACGGGGATTTCCAAGTCTCCACCCCATTGACGT
CAATGGGAGTTTGTTTTGGCACCAAAATCAACGGGACTTTCCAAAATGTCGTAACAACTCCGCCCCATTG
ACGCAAATGGGCGGTAGGCGTGTACGGTGGGAGGTCTATATAAGCAGAGCTCAAGTTTGTACAAAAAAGT
TGAACGAGAAACGTAAAATGATATAAATATCAATATATTAAATTAGATTTTGCATA
