>Addgene plasmid #80802 | p5E-CMVmin | addgene partial sequence | sequence record 161313 | M13-Rev 5'-CAGGAAACAGCTATGACC-3'
TCGCGGCCGCCCTGCAGCTCTAGAGCTCGAATTCTACAGGTCACTAATACCATCTAAGTAGTTGGTTCAT
AGTGACTGCATATGTTGTGTTTTACAGTATTATGTAGTCTGTTTTTTATGCAAAATCTAATTTAATATAT
TGATATTTATATCATTTTACGTTTCTCGTTCAACTTTTTTGTACAAACTTGAGCTCTGCTTATATAGACC
TCCCACCGTACACGCCTACCGCCCATTTGCGTCAATGGGGCGGAGTTGTTACGACATTTTGGAAAGTCCC
GTTGATTTTGGTGCCAAAACAAACTCCCATTGACGTCAATGGGGTGGAGACTTGGAAATCCCCGTGAGTC
AAACCGCTATCCACGCCCATTGATGTACTGCCAAAACCGCATCACCATGGTAATAGCGATGACTAATACG
TAGATGTACTGCCAAGTAGGAAAGTCCCATAAGGTCATGTACTGGGCATAATGCCAGGCGGGCCATTTAC
CGTCATTGACGTCAATAGGGGGCGTACTTGGCATATGATACACTTGATGTACTGCCAAGTGGGCAGTTTA
CCGTAAATACTCCACCCATTGACGTCAATGGAAAGTCCCTATTGGCGTTACTATGGGAACATACGTCATT
ATTGACGTCAATGGGCGGGGGTCGTTGGGCGGTCAGCCAGGCGGGCCATTTACCGTAAGTTATGTAACGC
GGAACTCCATATATGGGCTATGAACTAATGACCCCGTAATTGATTACTATTAATAACTATCAACTTTTCT
ATACAAAGTTGGCATTATAAAAAAGCATTGCTTATCAATTTGTTGCAACGAACAGGTCACTATCAGT
